Addgene plasmid #118068: p(A)n-PAUSE
Purpose: Transcription Blocker - Synthetic polyadenylation signal & RNA polymerase II transcriptional pause signal from the human α2 globin gene
Depositing lab: Koen Venken. Depositing organization: Baylor College of Medicine. Publication: Examining multiple cellular pathways at once using multiplex hextuple luciferase assaying. Sarrion-Perdigones A, Chang L, Gonzalez Y, Gallego-Flores T, Young DW, Venken KJT. Nat Commun. 2019 Dec 13;10(1):5710. doi: 10.1038/s41467-019-13651-y. PubMed 31836712.
Backbone
  Vector backbone: Alfa1
  Backbone manufacturer: Self made; Derived from pBluescriptSK
  Backbone size w/o insert (bp): 2326
  Total vector size (bp): 2488
  Vector type: Mammalian Expression, Synthetic Biology
Growth in bacteria
  Bacterial resistance: Kanamycin, 50 μg/mL
  Growth temperature: 37°C
  Growth strain: DH5alpha
  Copy number: High Copy
Gene/Insert
  Gene/Insert name: Synthetic polyadenylation signal & RNA polymerase II transcriptional pause signal from the human α2 globin gene (alt names: PAUSE; Transcription Blocker)
  Species: Synthetic
  Cloning method: Restriction Enzyme; 5′ cloning site BsaI (destroyed during cloning); 3′ cloning site BsaI (destroyed during cloning)
  Sequencing primers: 5′ aat gag ctg att taa caa aaa ttt aac gcg; 3′ ctt ttt acg gtt cct ggc ctt ttg
Terms and licenses: Academic/Nonprofit Terms; Industry Terms: Not Available to Industry
Depositor comments: Insert can be released with BsmBI
How to cite: p(A)n-PAUSE was a gift from Koen Venken (Addgene plasmid # 118068 ; http://n2t.net/addgene:118068 ; RRID:Addgene_118068)
