[The description below was written by a language model from this plasmid's Addgene catalogue record and pLannotate feature annotations shown in this document.]
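Description:
p(A)n-PAUSE is a small (about 2.5 kb) modular part plasmid built on Alfa1, a self-made backbone derived from pBluescriptSK, and catalogued for mammalian expression and synthetic biology work. It is maintained in E. coli at high copy through a ColE1/pUC-type origin and selected with kanamycin. The feature tables annotate an aminoglycoside phosphotransferase (aph(3')-Ia) coding sequence, flagged as a fragment match, sitting directly downstream of the E. coli cat promoter, which presumably drives it. An f1 bacteriophage origin is also present, along with a short tet promoter fragment that appears to be a backbone remnant. The two sequence records, one from the depositor and one from repository sequencing, are the same length and show the same seven features in the same order, differing mainly in coordinate offset.

The payload is a roughly 160 bp synthetic "transcription blocker" with no promoter or coding sequence of its own. It consists of a synthetic polyadenylation signal followed closely by the RNA polymerase II transcriptional pause signal from the human α2 globin gene. Together these elements promote cleavage and polyadenylation of an incoming transcript and stall the polymerase, limiting read-through from upstream sequences into whatever lies downstream. The insert was cloned through BsaI sites that were destroyed in the process, and the depositor notes it can be released with BsmBI, a pattern consistent with hierarchical type IIS (Golden Gate-style) assembly. The associated publication concerns multiplexed luciferase reporter assays, so the part presumably serves as an insulating spacer between transcriptional units in multigene reporter vectors, although the record does not spell out this use.
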