Features (pLannotate 1.2.2; 7 found; start..end, strand, type, name):
    475..492     -  promoter       tet promoter (fragment): E. coli promoter for tetracycline efflux protein gene
    503..931     +  rep_origin     f1 ori (sequence partly withheld): f1 bacteriophage origin of replication; arrow indicates direction of (+) strand synthesis
    979..1027    +  polyA_signal   poly(A) signal: synthetic polyadenylation signal
   1041..1132    +  misc_feature   pause site: RNA polymerase II transcriptional pause signal from the human α2 globin gene
   1256..1844    -  rep_origin     ori: high-copy-number ColE1/pMB1/pBR322/pUC origin of replication
   1959..2061    +  promoter       cat promoter: promoter of the E. coli cat gene encoding chloramphenicol acetyltransferase
   2062..387     +  CDS            KanR (fragment) (across the origin): aminoglycoside phosphotransferase; aph(3')-Ia; confers resistance to kanamycin in bacteria or G418 (Geneticin®) in eukaryotes
>Addgene plasmid #118068 | p(A)n-PAUSE | depositor full sequence | sequence record 230524 | p(A)n-PAUSE sequence 2488 bps
GCGATCGCGTATTTCGACTCGCTCAGGCGCAATCACGAATGAATAACGGTTTGGTTGATGCGAGTGATTT
TGATGACGAGCGTAATGGCTGGCCTGTTGAACAAGTCTGGAAAGAAATGCATAAACTTTTGCCATTCTCA
CCGGATTCAGTCGTCACTCATGGTGATTTCTCACTTGATAACCTTATTTTTGACGAGGGGAAATTAATAG
GTTGTATTGATGTTGGACGAGTCGGAATCGCAGACCGATACCAGGATCTTGCCATCCTATGGAACTGCCT
CGGTGAGTTTTCTCCTTCATTACAGAAACGGCTTTTTCAAAAATATGGTATTGATAATCCTGATATGAAT
AAATTGCAGTTTCATTTGATGCTCGATGAGTTTTTCTGATTTTTTTTAAGGCAGTTATTGGTGCCCTTAA
ACGCCTGGTTGCTACGCCTGAATAAGTGATAATAAGCGGATGAATGGCAGAAATTCGATGATAAGCTGTC
AAACATGATGT
[125 nt withheld, positions 502-626]
C
[91 nt withheld, positions 628-718]
A
[49 nt withheld, positions 720-768]
CCTTTGACGTTGGAGTCCACGTTCTTT
[37 nt withheld, positions 796-832]
ACCCTATCTCGGTCTATTCTTTTGATTTATAAGGGATTTTGCCGATTTCGGCCTATTGGTTAAAAAATGA
GCTGATTTAACAAAAATTTAACGCGAATTTTAACAAAATATTAACGCTTACAATTTTAACGAATTCGTCT
CAGGAGAATAAAATATCTTTATTTTCATTACATCTGTGTGTTGGTTTTTTGTGTGAATCGATAGTACTAA
CATACGCTCTCCATCAAAACAAAACGAAACAAAACAAACTAGCAAAATAGGCTGTCCCCAGTGCAAGTGC
AGGTGCCAGAACATTTCTCTCGCTGTCATGAGACGAATTCTGACACGGTTATCCACAGAATCAGGGGATA
ACGCAGGAAAGAACATGTGAGCAAAAGGCCAGCAAAAGGCCAGGAACCGTAAAAAGGCCGCGTTGCTGGC
GTTTTTCCATAGGCTCCGCCCCCCTGACGAGCATCACAAAAATCGACGCTCAAGTCAGAGGTGGCGAAAC
CCGACAGGACTATAAAGATACCAGGCGTTTCCCCCTGGAAGCTCCCTCGTGCGCTCTCCTGTTCCGACCC
TGCCGCTTACCGGATACCTGTCCGCCTTTCTCCCTTCGGGAAGCGTGGCGCTTTCTCATAGCTCACGCTG
TAGGTATCTCAGTTCGGTGTAGGTCGTTCGCTCCAAGCTGGGCTGTGTGCACGAACCCCCCGTTCAGCCC
GACCGCTGCGCCTTATCCGGTAACTATCGTCTTGAGTCCAACCCGGTAAGACACGACTTATCGCCACTGG
CAGCAGCCACTGGTAACAGGATTAGCAGAGCGAGGTATGTAGGCGGTGCTACAGAGTTCTTGAAGTGGTG
GCCTAACTACGGCTACACTAGAAGGACAGTATTTGGTATCTGCGCTCTGCTGAAGCCAGTTACCTTCGGA
AAAAGAGTTGGTAGCTCTTGATCCGGCAAACAAACCACCGCTGGTAGCGGTGGTTTTTTTGTTTGCAAGC
AGCAGATTACGCGCAGAAAAAAAGGATCTCAAGAAGATCCTTTGATCTTTTCTACGGGGTCTGACGCTCA
GTGGAACGAAAACTCACGTTAAGGGATTTTGGTCATGAGATTATCAAAAAGGATCTTCACCTAGATCCTT
TTGTGATGATCGGCACGTAAGAGGTTCCAACTTTCACCATAATGAAATAAGATCACTACCGGGCGTATTT
TTTGAGTTATCGAGATTTTCAGGAGCTAAGGAAGCTAAAATGAGCCATATTCAACGGGAAACGTCTTGCT
CAAGGCCGCGATTAAATTCCAACATGGATGCTGATTTATATGGGTATAAATGGGCTCGCGATAATGTCGG
GCAATCAGGTGCGACAATCTACCGATTGTATGGGAAGCCCGATGCGCCAGAGTTGTTTCTGAAACATGGC
AAAGGTAGCGTTGCCAATGATGTTACAGATGAGATGGTCAGACTAAACTGGCTGACGGAATTTATGCCTC
TTCCGACCATCAAGCATTTTATCCGTACTCCTGATGATGCATGGTTACTCACCACTGCGATCCCAGGGAA
AACAGCATTCCAGGTATTAGAAGAATATCCTGATTCAGGTGAAAATATTGTTGATGCGCTGGCAGTGTTC
CTGCGCCGGTTGCATTCGATTCCTGTTTGTAATTGTCCTTTTAACA
