Features (pLannotate 1.2.2; 7 found; start..end, strand, type, name):
    538..555     -  promoter       tet promoter (fragment): E. coli promoter for tetracycline efflux protein gene
    566..1021    +  rep_origin     f1 ori (sequence partly withheld): f1 bacteriophage origin of replication; arrow indicates direction of (+) strand synthesis
   1042..1090    +  polyA_signal   poly(A) signal: synthetic polyadenylation signal
   1104..1195    +  misc_feature   pause site: RNA polymerase II transcriptional pause signal from the human α2 globin gene
   1319..1907    -  rep_origin     ori: high-copy-number ColE1/pMB1/pBR322/pUC origin of replication
   2022..2124    +  promoter       cat promoter: promoter of the E. coli cat gene encoding chloramphenicol acetyltransferase
   2125..450     +  CDS            KanR (fragment) (across the origin): aminoglycoside phosphotransferase; aph(3')-Ia; confers resistance to kanamycin in bacteria or G418 (Geneticin®) in eukaryotes
>Addgene plasmid #118068 | p(A)n-PAUSE | addgene full sequence | sequence record 240500 | Addgene NGS Result
ATGCGCTGGCAGTGTTCCTGCGCCGGTTGCATTCGATTCCTGTTTGTAATTGTCCTTTTAACAGCGATCG
CGTATTTCGACTCGCTCAGGCGCAATCACGAATGAATAACGGTTTGGTTGATGCGAGTGATTTTGATGAC
GAGCGTAATGGCTGGCCTGTTGAACAAGTCTGGAAAGAAATGCATAAACTTTTGCCATTCTCACCGGATT
CAGTCGTCACTCATGGTGATTTCTCACTTGATAACCTTATTTTTGACGAGGGGAAATTAATAGGTTGTAT
TGATGTTGGACGAGTCGGAATCGCAGACCGATACCAGGATCTTGCCATCCTATGGAACTGCCTCGGTGAG
TTTTCTCCTTCATTACAGAAACGGCTTTTTCAAAAATATGGTATTGATAATCCTGATATGAATAAATTGC
AGTTTCATTTGATGCTCGATGAGTTTTTCTGATTTTTTTTAAGGCAGTTATTGGTGCCCTTAAACGCCTG
GTTGCTACGCCTGAATAAGTGATAATAAGCGGATGAATGGCAGAAATTCGATGATAAGCTGTCAAACATG
ATGT
[125 nt withheld, positions 565-689]
C
[91 nt withheld, positions 691-781]
AGGGTGATGGTTCACGTAGTGGGCCAGCGCCCTGATAGACGGTTTTTCGCCCTTTGACGTTGGAGTCCAC
GTTCTTT
[37 nt withheld, positions 859-895]
ACCCTATCTCGGTCTATTCTTTTGATTTATAAGGGATTTTGCCGATTTCGGCCTATTGGTTAAAAAATGA
GCTGATTTAACAAAAATTTAACGCGAATTTTAACAAAATATTAACGCTTACAATTTTAACGAATTCGTCT
CAGGAGAATAAAATATCTTTATTTTCATTACATCTGTGTGTTGGTTTTTTGTGTGAATCGATAGTACTAA
CATACGCTCTCCATCAAAACAAAACGAAACAAAACAAACTAGCAAAATAGGCTGTCCCCAGTGCAAGTGC
AGGTGCCAGAACATTTCTCTCGCTGTCATGAGACGAATTCTGACACGGTTATCCACAGAATCAGGGGATA
ACGCAGGAAAGAACATGTGAGCAAAAGGCCAGCAAAAGGCCAGGAACCGTAAAAAGGCCGCGTTGCTGGC
GTTTTTCCATAGGCTCCGCCCCCCTGACGAGCATCACAAAAATCGACGCTCAAGTCAGAGGTGGCGAAAC
CCGACAGGACTATAAAGATACCAGGCGTTTCCCCCTGGAAGCTCCCTCGTGCGCTCTCCTGTTCCGACCC
TGCCGCTTACCGGATACCTGTCCGCCTTTCTCCCTTCGGGAAGCGTGGCGCTTTCTCATAGCTCACGCTG
TAGGTATCTCAGTTCGGTGTAGGTCGTTCGCTCCAAGCTGGGCTGTGTGCACGAACCCCCCGTTCAGCCC
GACCGCTGCGCCTTATCCGGTAACTATCGTCTTGAGTCCAACCCGGTAAGACACGACTTATCGCCACTGG
CAGCAGCCACTGGTAACAGGATTAGCAGAGCGAGGTATGTAGGCGGTGCTACAGAGTTCTTGAAGTGGTG
GCCTAACTACGGCTACACTAGAAGAACAGTATTTGGTATCTGCGCTCTGCTGAAGCCAGTTACCTTCGGA
AAAAGAGTTGGTAGCTCTTGATCCGGCAAACAAACCACCGCTGGTAGCGGTGGTTTTTTTGTTTGCAAGC
AGCAGATTACGCGCAGAAAAAAAGGATCTCAAGAAGATCCTTTGATCTTTTCTACGGGGTCTGACGCTCA
GTGGAACGAAAACTCACGTTAAGGGATTTTGGTCATGAGATTATCAAAAAGGATCTTCACCTAGATCCTT
TTGTGATGATCGGCACGTAAGAGGTTCCAACTTTCACCATAATGAAATAAGATCACTACCGGGCGTATTT
TTTGAGTTATCGAGATTTTCAGGAGCTAAGGAAGCTAAAATGAGCCATATTCAACGGGAAACGTCTTGCT
CAAGGCCGCGATTAAATTCCAACATGGATGCTGATTTATATGGGTATAAATGGGCTCGCGATAATGTCGG
GCAATCAGGTGCGACAATCTACCGATTGTATGGGAAGCCCGATGCGCCAGAGTTGTTTCTGAAACATGGC
AAAGGTAGCGTTGCCAATGATGTTACAGATGAGATGGTCAGACTAAACTGGCTGACGGAATTTATGCCTC
TTCCGACCATCAAGCATTTTATCCGTACTCCTGATGATGCATGGTTACTCACCACTGCGATCCCAGGGAA
AACAGCATTCCAGGTATTAGAAGAATATCCTGATTCAGGTGAAAATATTGTTG
